Addgene plasmid #244612: CL20_mEGFP_FOidr_060
Purpose: Express mEGFP-tagged intrinsically disordered protein (IDR), FOidr_060, derived from human fusion protein EP400_SFSWAP
Depositing lab: Richard Kriwacki. Depositing organization: St. Jude Children's Research Hospital. Publication: Proteome-wide computational analyses reveal links between protein condensate formation and RNA biology. Maiti S, Tripathi S, Baggett DW, Phillips AH, Park CG, Wang J, Wahiduzzaman, Freyaldenhoven WT, Kinger S, Pioso BJ, Bollinger JC, Somjee R, Lang B, Babu MM, Kriwacki RW. Sci Adv. 2025 Dec 5;11(49):eady1420. doi: 10.1126/sciadv.ady1420. Epub 2025 Dec 3. PubMed 41337585.
Backbone
  Vector backbone: CL20
  Vector type: Mammalian Expression
Growth in bacteria
  Bacterial resistance: Ampicillin, 100 μg/mL
  Growth temperature: 37°C
  Growth strain: NEB Stable
  Copy number: High Copy
Gene/Insert
  Gene/Insert name: FOidr_060
  Species: H. sapiens (human)
  Mutation: Unmutated
  Tag / fusion protein: monomeric EGFP (N terminal on insert)
  Cloning method: Restriction Enzyme; 5′ cloning site Unknown (unknown if destroyed)
Terms and licenses: Academic/Nonprofit Terms; Industry Terms: Not Available to Industry
Depositor comments: EP400_SFSWAP_415_734
How to cite: CL20_mEGFP_FOidr_060 was a gift from Richard Kriwacki (Addgene plasmid # 244612 ; http://n2t.net/addgene:244612 ; RRID:Addgene_244612)
