[The description below was written by a language model from this plasmid's Addgene catalogue record and pLannotate feature annotations shown in this document.]
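Description:
CL20_mEGFP_FOidr_060 is a mammalian expression plasmid built on the CL20 backbone. The catalogue lists it only as a mammalian expression vector, but the feature table shows the architecture of a self-inactivating HIV-1 lentiviral transfer vector. A CMV enhancer sits upstream of a truncated 5' LTR, followed by the Ψ packaging signal with a partial gag sequence, the cPPT/CTS, the Rev response element, and a ΔU3 3' LTR fragment backed by a rabbit β-globin polyadenylation signal. Together these elements would allow the vector RNA to be transcribed, exported in a Rev-dependent manner and packaged, while the U3 deletion silences LTR promoter activity after integration. In bacteria the plasmid is maintained by a high-copy ColE1/pUC-type origin and selected with ampicillin through the β-lactamase gene. An SV40 origin and SV40 poly(A) signal, plus remnants of lac regulatory sequence, lie in the plasmid backbone outside the viral region.

The payload is driven by an internal CMV enhancer/promoter and encodes monomeric EGFP fused to the N terminus of FOidr_060, an unmutated human intrinsically disordered region. According to the record, this segment comes from the fusion protein EP400_SFSWAP, and the depositor comment appears to indicate residues 415–734 of that fusion. The annotation identifies most of the insert as an SFSWAP fragment, with an unannotated stretch between mEGFP and that fragment that may correspond to the EP400-derived portion, though the table does not confirm this. No separate mammalian selection marker is annotated. The construct is intended for expressing the fluorescently tagged IDR in mammalian cells so its localisation and behaviour can be visualised, and the associated study concerns protein condensate formation and its links to RNA biology.
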