Features (pLannotate 1.2.2; 29 found; start..end, strand, type, name):
    199..254     -  polyA_signal   β-globin poly(A) signal: rabbit β-globin polyadenylation signal (Gil and Proudfoot, 1987)
    340..475     -  LTR            3' LTR (ΔU3) (fragment): self-inactivating 3' long terminal repeat (LTR) from HIV-1
    477..581     -  CDS            nef (fragment): NEF_HV1Z2 - Experimental evidence at protein level: Swiss-Prot protein existence level 1. Extracellular Nef protein targets CD4(+) T-lymphocytes for apoptosis by interacting with CXCR4 surface receptors. From Human immunodeficiency virus type 1 group M subtype D (isolate Z2/CDC-Z34) (HIV-1).
    571..1428    -  CDS            SFSWAP (fragment): SFSWA_HUMAN - Also known as SFRS8, SWAP. Experimental evidence at protein level: Swiss-Prot protein existence level 1. Plays a role as an alternative splicing regulator. Regulate its own expression at the level of RNA processing. Also regulates the splicing of fibronectin and CD45 genes. May act, at least in part, by interaction with other R/S-containing splicing factors. Represses the splicing of MAPT/Tau exon 10. From Homo sapiens (Human).
   1573..2289    -  CDS            mEGFP: mEGFP is a basic (constitutively fluorescent) green fluorescent protein published in 2002, derived from Aequorea victoria. It has moderate acid sensitivity.
   2303..2340    -  misc_feature   MCS (fragment): multiple cloning site
   2339..2355    -  promoter       tight TRE promoter (fragment): Tet-responsive promoter PTight, consisting of seven tet operator sequences followed by the minimal CMV promoter
   2371..2574    -  promoter       CMV promoter: human cytomegalovirus (CMV) immediate early promoter
   2575..2878    -  enhancer       CMV enhancer: human cytomegalovirus immediate early enhancer
   2946..2962    -  misc_feature   MCS (fragment): multiple cloning site
   2962..2987    -  CDS            Rev (fragment): human immunodeficiency virus 1 (HIV-1) Rev protein; rev; enhances nuclear export of unspliced and incompletely spliced viral mRNAs
   3364..3597    -  misc_feature   RRE: The Rev response element (RRE) of HIV-1 allows for Rev-dependent mRNA export from the nucleus to the cytoplasm.
   3731..3814    -  CDS            vif (fragment): VIF_HV1BR - Experimental evidence at protein level: Swiss-Prot protein existence level 1. Counteracts the innate antiviral activity of host APOBEC3F and APOBEC3G. Forms a complex with host APOBEC3F and APOBEC3G thus preventing the entry of these lethally hypermutating enzymes into progeny virions. Recruits an active E3 ubiquitin ligase complex composed of elongin BC, CUL5, and RBX2 to induce polyubiquitination of APOBEC3G and APOBEC3F. In turn, they are directed to the 26S proteasome for degradation. Vif interaction with APOBEC3G also blocks its cytidine deaminase activity in a proteasome-inde
   3957..4074    -  misc_feature   cPPT/CTS: central polypurine tract and central termination sequence of HIV-1
   4223..4582    -  CDS            HIV-1 gag (fragment): gag protein from human immunodeficiency virus 1; gag
   4566..4691    -  misc_feature   HIV-1 Ψ: packaging signal of human immunodeficiency virus type 1
   4738..4995    -  LTR            5' LTR (truncated): truncated 5' long terminal repeat (LTR) from HIV-1
   4997..5376    -  enhancer       CMV enhancer: human cytomegalovirus immediate early enhancer
   5407..5511    +  promoter       AmpR promoter: bla
   5512..6372    +  CDS            AmpR: β-lactamase; bla; confers resistance to ampicillin, carbenicillin, and related antibiotics
   6543..7131    +  rep_origin     ori: high-copy-number ColE1/pMB1/pBR322/pUC origin of replication
   7314..7368    +  CDS            lacI (fragment): lac repressor; lacI; The lac repressor binds to the lac operator to inhibit transcription in E. coli. This inhibition can be relieved by adding lactose or isopropyl-β-D-thiogalactopyranoside (IPTG).
   7370..7504    -  polyA_signal   SV40 poly(A) signal: SV40 polyadenylation signal
   7524..7659    -  rep_origin     SV40 ori: SV40 origin of replication
   7683..7705    -  promoter       SV40 promoter (fragment): SV40 enhancer and early promoter
   7712..7751    +  CDS            lacI (fragment): lac repressor; lacI; The lac repressor binds to the lac operator to inhibit transcription in E. coli. This inhibition can be relieved by adding lactose or isopropyl-β-D-thiogalactopyranoside (IPTG).
   7764..7785    +  protein_bind   CAP binding site: CAP binding activates transcription in the presence of cAMP. E. coli catabolite activator protein
   7800..7830    +  promoter       lac promoter: promoter for the E. coli lac operon
   7838..7854    +  protein_bind   lac operator: The lac repressor binds to the lac operator to inhibit transcription in E. coli. This inhibition can be relieved by adding lactose or isopropyl-β-D-thiogalactopyranoside (IPTG). lac repressor encoded by lacI
>Addgene plasmid #244612 | CL20_mEGFP_FOidr_060 | addgene full sequence | sequence record 487971 | Addgene NGS Result
AAAAAAAATCTAACCTCAAGTCAAGGCTTTTCTATGGAATAAGGAATGGACAGCAGGGGGCTGTTTCATA
TACTGATGACCTCTTTATAGCCAACCTTTGTTCATGGCAGCCAGCATATGGGCATATGTTGCCAAACTCT
AAACCAAATACTCATTCTGATGTTTTAAATGATTTGCCCTCCCATATGTCCTTCCGAGTGAGAGACACAA
AAAATTCCAACACACTATTGCAATGAAAATAAATTTCCTTTATTAGCCAGAAGTCAGATGCTCAAGGGGC
TTCATGATGTCCCCATAATTTTTGGCAGAGGGAAAAAGATCTGCTAGCTCGAGCAGCTGAAGCTTTATTG
AGGCTTAAGCAGTGGGTTCCCTAGTTAGCCAGAGAGCTCCCAGGCTCAGATCTGGTCTAACCAGAGAGAC
CCAGTACAGGCAAAAAGCAGATCTTGTCTTCTTTGGGAGTGAATTAGCCCTTCCAGTCCCCCCTTTTCTT
TTAAAAAGTGGCTAAGATCTACAGCTGCCTTGTAAGTCATTGGTCTTAAAGGTACCGTAATCTTATCTAG
AACCGGTTCAGGACGCGGAGGTTTGCAGGTTCTTGCTCGCAGCCAGCATTGCGCGAACTTTTGCCATTAG
GTCTTGAGTGATCTTTGACTGAACAGAGCTAACGATCGCGCTGGAGATCTGTGCCTCTTTTTCTTGGCTC
ACGCCTCTTGAACGTTCCTGAGAACTACCTCTGCTTTCAACCGGGCTGACGCTCGCGCTGTGCGCGCTGT
GCGCAGCCGGAGCCGCAGGGCGTGGCGCTGCCTGCTTGGACGGTGACACGGATTGGCTACGTGCCTTGCT
CTTGGTACGGGAGCGGCTACGGCGCTTCTTCTTCTTTTCGTGCGGGCTTCTGCTGCGCGTACGTTTGCGC
GACGCGCCCGGAGAACGGCTGACTCGGTAAGCCGTTGGGACGGAACGCTCTTCACGACGACGTTCCGGGC
TATGCGCACGGCGACGGGGACTCCGACTACGACTCCTGCTGGTTTTACCCGGTTTACCCTCAAAGCTTGA
GGCGCTGTCGAACCGAGTCGTGGTGGACGCCGCTTGGTAGCTACCCGGTTCCGCCGCCGCGGTGACGGAC
GCGCTGGATTGGCACGGTTCCGCGCGCAGGGTACCTGGAGACGCGGTCACGCGGGAGCGACGAACCGTAC
GATACGCGGACGGCAAGCTATGTTTCGCCTTAGAGTGGCTGCGGCTACGGCTTTTGGACGAAGAATGGTA
TTTCGGAGAGCGGCTACGGGTGCGAGAACGCTTTTTGTGCTTCTTCTTCTTTTTCTCCTTCTCCTCTTCA
CGCGGCGGATCTTTGCTCTTGCTGGACGGACGATCCGGAGGTTTAACTTCCAAGGTCGGCAGCGGGCGGC
CACCAGTCAGCAACGGGCACGGGGTGGTACTGCTCTCTTCGTCGTTAATCACTTCAGATTTCTCCTCCTC
CTCCTCCTCCTCCTCCTCCTCCTCTTCGATGTCCAGGTCGTTCTGACGCAGGTACGCTTGCCGGGAAGCG
GCCGCACTTCCCCCGGAGCCTCCGCTTCCGCCCTTGTACAGCTCGTCCATGCCGAGAGTGATCCCGGCGG
CGGTCACGAACTCCAGCAGGACCATGTGATCGCGCTTCTCGTTGGGGTCTTTGCTCAGCTTGGACTGGGT
GCTCAGGTAGTGGTTGTCGGGCAGCAGCACGGGGCCGTCGCCGATGGGGGTGTTCTGCTGGTAGTGGTCG
GCGAGCTGCACGCTGCCGTCCTCGATGTTGTGGCGGATCTTGAAGTTCACCTTGATGCCGTTCTTCTGCT
TGTCGGCCATGATATAGACGTTGTGGCTGTTGTAGTTGTACTCCAGCTTGTGCCCCAGGATGTTGCCGTC
CTCCTTGAAGTCGATGCCCTTCAGCTCGATGCGGTTCACCAGGGTGTCGCCCTCGAACTTCACCTCGGCG
CGGGTCTTGTAGTTGCCGTCGTCCTTGAAGAAGATGGTGCGCTCCTGGACGTAGCCTTCGGGCATGGCGG
ACTTGAAGAAGTCGTGCTGCTTCATGTGGTCGGGGTAGCGGCTGAAGCACTGCACGCCGTAGGTCAGGGT
GGTCACGAGGGTGGGCCAGGGCACGGGCAGCTTGCCGGTGGTGCAGATGAACTTCAGGGTCAGCTTGCCG
TAGGTGGCATCGCCCTCGCCCTCGCCGGACACGCTGAACTTGTGGCCGTTTACGTCGCCGTCCAGCTCGA
CCAGGATGGGCACCACCCCGGTGAACAGCTCCTCGCCCTTGCTCACCATGGTGGCGACCGGTGGATCCCG
GGCCCGCGGTACCGTCGACTGCAGAATTCGGTTCACTAAACGAGCCCGGTTCACTAAACGAGCTCTGCTT
ATATAGACCTCCCACCGTACACGCCTACCGCCCATTTGCGTCAATGGGGCGGAGTTGTTACGACATTTTG
GAAAGTCCCGTTGATTTTGGTGCCAAAACAAACTCCCATTGACGTCAATGGGGTGGAGACTTGGAAATCC
CCGTGAGTCAAACCGCTATCCACGCCCATTGATGTACTGCCAAAACCGCATCACCATGGTAATAGCGATG
ACTAATACGTAGATGTACTGCCAAGTAGGAAAGTCCCATAAGGTCATGTACTGGGCATAATGCCAGGCGG
GCCATTTACCGTCATTGACGTCAATAGGGGGCGTACTTGGCATATGATACACTTGATGTACTGCCAAGTG
GGCAGTTTACCGTAAATACTCCACCCATTGACGTCAATGGAAAGTCCCTATTGGCGTTACTATGGGAACA
TACGTCATTATTGACGTCAATGGGCGGGGGTCGTTGGGCGGTCAGCCAGGCGGGCCATTTACCGTAAGTT
ATGTAACGCGGAACTCCATATATGGGCTATGAACTAATGACCCCGTAATTGATTACTATTAATAACTAGC
ACGCGTTCGAAGCTTGAGCTCGGTCCCCTCGGGGTTGGGAGGTGGGTCTGAAACGATAATGGTGAATATC
CCTGCCTAACTCTATTCACTATAGAAAGTACAGCAAAAACTATTCTTAAACCTACCAAGCCTCCTACTAT
CATTATGAATAATTTTATATACCACAGCCAATTTGTTATGTTAAACCAATTCCACAAACTTGCCCATTTA
TCTAATTCCAATAATTCTTGTTCATTCTTTTCTTGCTGGTTTTGCGATTCTTCAATTAAGGAGTGTATTA
AGCTTGTGTAATTGTTAATTTCTCTGTCCCACTCCATCCAGGTCGTGTGATTCCAAATCTGTTCCAGAGA
TTTATTACTCCAACTAGCATTCCAAGGCACAGCAGTGGTGCAAATGAGTTTTCCAGAGCAACCCCAAATC
CCCAGGAGCTGTTGATCCTTTAGGTATCTTTCCACAGCCAGGATTCTTGCCTGGAGCTGCTTGATGCCCC
AGACTGTGAGTTGCAACAGATGCTGTTGCGCCTCAATAGCCCTCAGCAAATTGTTCTGCTGCTGCACTAT
ACCAGACAATAATTGTCTGGCCTGTACCGTCAGCGTCATTGACGCTGCGCCCATAGTGCTTCCTGCTGCT
CCCAAGAACCCAAGGAACAAAGCTCCTATTCCCACTGCTCTTTTTTCTCTCTGCACCACTCTTCTCTTTG
CCTTGGTGGGTGCTACTCCTAATGGTTCAATTTTTACTACTTTATATTTATATAATTCACTTCTCCAATT
GTCCCTCATATCTCCTCCTTATGGTGTTTTACTAAACTTTTCCATGTTCTAATCCTCATCCTGTCTACTT
GCCACACAATCATCACCTGCCATCTGTTTTCCATAATCCCTAATGATCTTTGCTTTTCTTCTTGGCACTA
CTTTTATGTCACTATTATCTTGTATTACTACTGCCCCTTCACCTTTCCAGAGGAGCTTTGCTGGTCCTTT
CCAAAGTGGATTTCTGCTGTCCCTGTAATAAACCCGAAAATTTTGAATTTTTGTAATTTGTTTTTGTAAT
TCTTTAGTTTGTATGTCTGTTGCTATTATGTCTACTATTCTTTCCCCTGCACTGTACCCCCCAATCCCCC
CTTTTCTTTTAAAATTGTGGATGAATACTGCCATTTGTACTGCTGTCTTAAGATGTTCAGCCTGATCTCT
TACCTGTCCTATAATTTTCTTTAATTCTTTATTCATAGATTCTACTACTCCTTGACTTTGGGGATTGTAG
GGAATTTCCAGGTCTGAAGATCCTGCTGCTTGCTGTGCTTTTTTCTTACTTTTGTTTTGCTCTTCCTCTA
TCTTGTCTAAAGCTTCCTTGGTGTCTTTTATCTCTATCCTTTGATGCACACAATAGAGGGTTGCTACTGT
ATTATATAATGATCTAAGTTCTTCTGATCCTGTCTGAAGGGATGGTTGTAGCTGTCCCAGTATTTGTCTA
CAGCCTTCTGATGTTTCTAACAGGCCAGTATTAACTGCGAATCGTTCTAGCTCCCTGCTTGCCCATACTA
TATGTTTTAATTTATATTTTTTCTTTCCCCCTGGCCTTAACCGAATTTTTTCCCATCGCGATCTAATTCT
CCCCCGCTTAATACTGACGCTCTCGCACCCATCTCTCTCCTTCTAGCCTCCGCTAGTCAAAATTTTTGGC
GTACTCACCAGTCGCCGCCCCTCGCCTCTTGCCGTGCGCGCTTCAGCAAGCCGAGTCCTGCGTCGAGAGA
GCTCCTCTGGTTTCCCTTTCGCTTTCAAGTCCCTGTTCGGGCGCCACTGCTAGAGATTTTCCACACTGAC
TAAAAGGGTCTGAGGGATCTCTAGTTACCAGAGTCACACAACAGACGGGCACACACTACTTGAAGCACTC
AAGGCAAGCTTTATTGAGGCTTAAGCAGTGGGTTCCCTAGTTAGCCAGAGAGCTCCCAGGCTCAGATCTG
GTCTAACCAGAGAGACCCAGTACAGGCAAAAAGCAGCTGCTTATATGCAGGATCTGAGGGCTCGCCACTC
CCCAGTCCCGCCCAGGCCACGCCTCCCATGGTAATAGCGATGACTAATACGTAGATGTACTGCCAAGTAG
GAAAGTCCCATAAGGTCATGTACTGGGCATAATGCCAGGCGGGCCATTTACCGTCATTGACGTCAATAGG
GGGCGTACTTGGCATATGATACACTTGATGTACTGCCAAGTGGGCAGTTTACCGTAAATACTCCACCCAT
TGACGTCAATGGAAAGTCCCTATTGGCGTTACTATGGGAACATACGTCATTATTGACGTCAATGGGCGGG
GGTCGTTGGGCGGTCAGCCAGGCGGGCCATTTACCGTAAGTTATGTAACGCGGAACTCCATATATGGGCT
ATGAACTAATGACCCCGTAATTGATTACTATTAATAACTAGTCAATAATCAATGTCGACCCAGGTGGCAC
TTTTCGGGGAAATGTGCGCGGAACCCCTATTTGTTTATTTTTCTAAATACATTCAAATATGTATCCGCTC
ATGAGACAATAACCCTGATAAATGCTTCAATAATATTGAAAAAGGAAGAGTATGAGTATTCAACATTTCC
GTGTCGCCCTTATTCCCTTTTTTGCGGCATTTTGCCTTCCTGTTTTTGCTCACCCAGAAACGCTGGTGAA
AGTAAAAGATGCTGAAGATCAGTTGGGTGCACGAGTGGGTTACATCGAACTGGATCTCAACAGCGGTAAG
ATCCTTGAGAGTTTTCGCCCCGAAGAACGTTTTCCAATGATGAGCACTTTTAAAGTTCTGCTATGTGGCG
CGGTATTATCCCGTATTGACGCCGGGCAAGAGCAACTCGGTCGCCGCATACACTATTCTCAGAATGACTT
GGTTGAGTACTCACCAGTCACAGAAAAGCATCTTACGGATGGCATGACAGTAAGAGAATTATGCAGTGCT
GCCATAACCATGAGTGATAACACTGCGGCCAACTTACTTCTGACAACGATCGGAGGACCGAAGGAGCTAA
CCGCTTTTTTGCACAACATGGGGGATCATGTAACTCGCCTTGATCGTTGGGAACCGGAGCTGAATGAAGC
CATACCAAACGACGAGCGTGACACCACGATGCCTGTAGCAATGGCAACAACGTTGCGCAAACTATTAACT
GGCGAACTACTTACTCTAGCTTCCCGGCAACAATTAATAGACTGGATGGAGGCGGATAAAGTTGCAGGAC
CACTTCTGCGCTCGGCCCTTCCGGCTGGCTGGTTTATTGCTGATAAATCTGGAGCCGGTGAGCGTGGGTC
TCGCGGTATCATTGCAGCACTGGGGCCAGATGGTAAGCCCTCCCGTATCGTAGTTATCTACACGACGGGG
AGTCAGGCAACTATGGATGAACGAAATAGACAGATCGCTGAGATAGGTGCCTCACTGATTAAGCATTGGT
AACTGTCAGACCAAGTTTACTCATATATACTTTAGATTGATTTAAAACTTCATTTTTAATTTAAAAGGAT
CTAGGTGAAGATCCTTTTTGATAATCTCATGACCAAAATCCCTTAACGTGAGTTTTCGTTCCACTGAGCG
TCAGACCCCGTAGAAAAGATCAAAGGATCTTCTTGAGATCCTTTTTTTCTGCGCGTAATCTGCTGCTTGC
AAACAAAAAAACCACCGCTACCAGCGGTGGTTTGTTTGCCGGATCAAGAGCTACCAACTCTTTTTCCGAA
GGTAACTGGCTTCAGCAGAGCGCAGATACCAAATACTGTTCTTCTAGTGTAGCCGTAGTTAGGCCACCAC
TTCAAGAACTCTGTAGCACCGCCTACATACCTCGCTCTGCTAATCCTGTTACCAGTGGCTGCTGCCAGTG
GCGATAAGTCGTGTCTTACCGGGTTGGACTCAAGACGATAGTTACCGGATAAGGCGCAGCGGTCGGGCTG
AACGGGGGGTTCGTGCACACAGCCCAGCTTGGAGCGAACGACCTACACCGAACTGAGATACCTACAGCGT
GAGCTATGAGAAAGCGCCACGCTTCCCGAAGGGAGAAAGGCGGACAGGTATCCGGTAAGCGGCAGGGTCG
GAACAGGAGAGCGCACGAGGGAGCTTCCAGGGGGAAACGCCTGGTATCTTTATAGTCCTGTCGGGTTTCG
CCACCTCTGACTTGAGCGTCGATTTTTGTGATGCTCGTCAGGGGGGCGGAGCCTATGGAAAAACGCCAGC
AACGCGGCCTTTTTACGGTTCCTGGCCTTTTGCTGGCCTTTTGCTCACATGTTCTTTCCTGCGTTATCCC
CTGCTTCTGTGGATAACCGTATTACCGCCTTTGAGTGAGCTGATACCGCTCGCCGCAGCCGAACGACCGA
GCGCAGCGAGTCAGTGAGCGAGGAAGCGGAAGAGCGCCCAATACGCAAACCGCCTCTCCCCGCGCGTTGG
CCGATTCATTAATGCAGCGGATCCAGACATGATAAGATACATTGATGAGTTTGGACAAACCACAACTAGA
ATGCAGTGAAAAAAATGCTTTATTTGTGAAATTTGTGATGCTATTGCTTTATTTGTAACCATTATAAGCT
GCAATAAACAAGTTAGCTTTTTGCAAAAGCCTAGGCCTCCAAAAAAGCCTCCTCACTACTTCTGGAATAG
CTCAGAGGCCGAGGCGGCCTCGGCCTCTGCATAAATAAAAAAAATTAGTCAGCCATGGGGCGGAGAATGG
GCGGAACTGGGCGGAGTTAGGGGCGGGATGGGCGGAGTTAGGGGCGGGACTATGGTTGCTGACTAATTGA
GATGCGGATCCGCTGGCACGACAGGTTTCCCGACTGGAAAGCGGGCAGTGAGCGCAACGCAATTAATGTG
AGTTAGCTCACTCATTAGGCACCCCAGGCTTTACACTTTATGCTTCCGGCTCGTATGTTGTGTGGAATTG
TGAGCGGATAACAATTTCACACAGGAAACAGCTATGACCATGATTACGCCAAGCTTGGGCTGCAGGTCGA
GGGATCTCCATAAGAGAAGAGGGACAGCTATGACTGGGAGTAGTCAGGAGAGGAGGAAAAATCTGGCTAG
TAAAACATGTAAGGAAAATTTTAGGGATGTTAAAGAAAAAAATAACACAAAACAAAATAT
